>Addgene plasmid #233675 | CT616 | addgene full sequence | sequence record 464994 | Addgene NGS Result
CGACCCAGGTGGCACTTTTCGGGGAAATGTGCGCGGAACCCCTATTTGTTTATTTTTCTAAATACATTCA
AATATGTATCCGCTCATGAGACAATAACCCTGATAAATGCTTCAATAATATTGAAAAAGGAAGAGTATGA
GTATTCAACATTTCCGTGTCGCCCTTATTCCCTTTTTTGCGGCATTTTGCCTTCCTGTTTTTGCTCACCC
AGAAACGCTGGTGAAAGTAAAAGATGCTGAAGATCAGTTGGGTGCACGAGTGGGTTACATCGAACTGGAT
CTCAACAGCGGTAAGATCCTTGAGAGTTTTCGCCCCGAAGAACGTTTTCCAATGATGAGCACTTTTAAAG
TTCTGCTATGTGGCGCGGTATTATCCCGTATTGACGCCGGGCAAGAGCAACTCGGTCGCCGCATACACTA
TTCTCAGAATGACTTGGTTGAGTACTCACCAGTCACAGAAAAGCATCTTACGGATGGCATGACAGTAAGA
GAATTATGCAGTGCTGCCATAACCATGAGTGATAACACTGCGGCCAACTTACTTCTGACAACGATCGGAG
GACCGAAGGAGCTAACCGCTTTTTTGCACAACATGGGGGATCATGTAACTCGCCTTGATCGTTGGGAACC
GGAGCTGAATGAAGCCATACCAAACGACGAGCGTGACACCACGATGCCTGTAGCAATGGCAACAACGTTG
CGCAAACTATTAACTGGCGAACTACTTACTCTAGCTTCCCGGCAACAATTAATAGACTGGATGGAGGCGG
ATAAAGTTGCAGGACCACTTCTGCGCTCGGCCCTTCCGGCTGGCTGGTTTATTGCTGATAAATCTGGAGC
CGGTGAGCGTGGGTCTCGCGGTATCATTGCAGCACTGGGGCCAGATGGTAAGCCCTCCCGTATCGTAGTT
ATCTACACGACGGGGAGTCAGGCAACTATGGATGAACGAAATAGACAGATCGCTGAGATAGGTGCCTCAC
TGATTAAGCATTGGTAACTGTCAGACCAAGTTTACTCATATATACTTTAGATTGATTTAAAACTTCATTT
TTAATTTAAAAGGATCTAGGTGAAGATCCTTTTTGATAATCTCATGACCAAAATCCCTTAACGTGAGTTT
TCGTTCCACTGAGCGTCAGACCCCGTAGAAAAGATCAAAGGATCTTCTTGAGATCCTTTTTTTCTGCGCG
TAATCTGCTGCTTGCAAACAAAAAAACCACCGCTACCAGCGGTGGTTTGTTTGCCGGATCAAGAGCTACC
AACTCTTTTTCCGAAGGTAACTGGCTTCAGCAGAGCGCAGATACCAAATACTGTTCTTCTAGTGTAGCCG
TAGTTAGGCCACCACTTCAAGAACTCTGTAGCACCGCCTACATACCTCGCTCTGCTAATCCTGTTACCAG
TGGCTGCTGCCAGTGGCGATAAGTCGTGTCTTACCGGGTTGGACTCAAGACGATAGTTACCGGATAAGGC
GCAGCGGTCGGGCTGAACGGGGGGTTCGTGCACACAGCCCAGCTTGGAGCGAACGACCTACACCGAACTG
AGATACCTACAGCGTGAGCTATGAGAAAGCGCCACGCTTCCCGAAGGGAGAAAGGCGGACAGGTATCCGG
TAAGCGGCAGGGTCGGAACAGGAGAGCGCACGAGGGAGCTTCCAGGGGGAAACGCCTGGTATCTTTATAG
TCCTGTCGGGTTTCGCCACCTCTGACTTGAGCGTCGATTTTTGTGATGCTCGTCAGGGGGGCGGAGCCTA
TGGAAAAACGCCAGCAACGCGGCCTTTTTACGGTTCCTGGCCTTTTGCTGGCCTTTTGCTCACATGTTCT
TTCCTGCGTTATCCCCTGATTCTGTGGATAACCGTATTACCGCCTTTGAGTGAGCTGATACCGCTCGCCG
CAGCCGAACGACCGAGCGCAGCGAGTCAGTGAGCGAGGAAGCGGAAGAGCGCCCAATACGCAAACCGCCT
CTCCCCGCGCGTTGGCCGATTCATTAATGCAGCGGATCCAGACATGATAAGATACATTGATGAGTTTGGA
CAAACCACAACTAGAATGCAGTGAAAAAAATGCTTTATTTGTGAAATTTGTGATGCTATTGCTTTATTTG
TAACCATTATAAGCTGCAATAAACAAGTTAGCTTTTTGCAAAAGCCTAGGCCTCCAAAAAAGCCTCCTCA
CTACTTCTGGAATAGCTCAGAGGCCGAGGCGGCCTCGGCCTCTGCATAAATAAAAAAAATTAGTCAGCCA
TGGGGCGGAGAATGGGCGGAACTGGGCGGAGTTAGGGGCGGGACTATGGTTGCTGACTAATTGAGATGCG
GATCCGCTGGCACGACAGGTTTCCCGACTGGAAAGCGGGCAGTGAGCGCAACGCAATTAATGTGAGTTAG
CTCACTCATTAGGCACCCCAGGCTTTACACTTTATGCTTCCGGCTCGTATGTTGTGTGGAATTGTGAGCG
GATAACAATTTCACACAGGAAACAGCTATGACCATGATTACGCCAAGCTTGGGCTGCAGGTCGAGGGATC
TCCATAAGAGAAGAGGGACAGCTATGACTGGGAGTAGTCAGGAGAGGAGGAAAAATCTGGCTAGTAAAAC
ATGTAAGGAAAATTTTAGGGATGTTAAAGAAAAAAATAACACAAAACAAAATATAAAAAAAATCTAACCT
CAAGTCAAGGCTTTTCTATGGAATAAGGAATGGACAGCAGGGGGCTGTTTCATATACTGATGACCTCTTT
ATAGCCAACCTTTGTTCATGGCAGCCAGCATATGGGCATATGTTGCCAAACTCTAAACCAAATACTCATT
CTGATGTTTTAAATGATTTGCCCTCCCATATGTCCTTCCGAGTGAGAGACACAAAAAATTCCAACACACT
ATTGCAATGAAAATAAATTTCCTTTATTAGCCAGAAGTCAGATGCTCAAGGGGCTTCATGATGTCCCCAT
AATTTTTGGCAGAGGGAAAAAGATCTCAGTGGTATTTGTGAGCCAGGGCATTGGCCACACCAGCCACCAC
CTTCTGATAGGCAGCCTGCACCTGAGGAGTGCGCTAGCGGTGGAAGGGCTCGGAGTTGTGGTAATCTATG
TATCCTGGGCGGCCGCGCTTGGATTCTGCGTTTGTTTCCGTCTACGAACTCCCAGCGGTACACGCTACAG
GGCGCGTGGGGATACCCCCTAGAGCCCCAGCTGGTTCTTTCCGCCTCAGAAGCCATAGAGCCCACCGCAT
CCCCAGCATGCCTGCTATTGTCTTCCCAATCCTCCCCCTTGCTGTCCTGCCCCACCCCACCCCCCAGAAT
AGAATGACACCTACTCAGACAATGCGATGCAATTTCCTCATTTTATTAGGAAAGGACAGTGGGAGTGGCA
CCTTCCAGGGTCAAGGAAGGCACGGGGGAGGGGCAAACAACAGATGGCTGGCAACTAGAAGGCACAGGAA
TTCTCACACCTTCCGCTTTTTCTTGGGTTGGATTCCATCAATCTTGAGATCGTTGAGCTTGCTATAGATC
ACCTTTGTGTTCACGTCGGTGGTCTCGCTGTCCTTAAAGGCGTTACGTAAGATGAGCTGTAAAGAGTGGA
TGGCATCCATTTCGTAGTCCTTCCAAGGTAAGCTTCTGGTCTTCACCACCTCCAGAAAAGCCTTGAAGGA
GGATCTGGGGTGCATCCTTCTGGCATCGTCCCTATCATCGGGGTCGTGTTTGGCGCCGCCCCATCTCACT
TCGCCGGCGGTATGGGAACGAAACCAGAAAATCATATCTTTGCTGCTGATACGAACGGCAGCCATTCCGC
AGACGCTGTCGCCTAAAGATAAAGCCCTAGGAAAGCCAGCGTCGTGTAAAGAATCGGTGCTTAAACCGGT
GGAATCCATGTGGTACTCACACAGCCAAGAAGCGATTTCTTGTAAATGGAACTCGCTAGGGGTGGTGCCC
AGCTTCCAGATCTTGTCCTTGTATAATAAGGCGGCGCCGTCGCACTTGACTAAATCCATAATATTGGGGG
ACTGGCTCACGATGCCGAGGGGAGCGTCCCTCATGAGCATGTCGCAGAGGAGTGTCTGGGTACGTAAAAT
GTTCTTCTCCACCATCTGGTTGTCCAGCTCGACCTCCTTGTTGACGTGGATGGCAAACACTTGGGCTAAA
AATTCACAAGCATAACGTAAGGGAAAAGGGACAAATCTGGGGGTGGTGTTGTGGCAGACCACTAAACCCC
ACAGCCTCTTTCTCTTCTGAGGCTGTGTGGTGGCATCGGGAGCATCGCCCTCTCCATCCTCCTCATTCAC
CACCACGGCCATCACTAAAGAAGCGATGCTGTCCATATTGGCCATGTATTGCAGATGACAAGAGTGGGGA
GCTCTTAAAGTGCTGCCGCAGAGGGTTAAATCGAAGCTCAGCTTCTCATCTTGTAAAACCCTAGCGTGCT
TGGCGTTGCAGTCCACGATCATTCTCACCTTGTTCTTCATAAATAAAAATCTGGCAGCTTGGGGGATGTC
TGTGGCGGGATAGTGTAAACCTAAATAGGGTTCTAAACCGGGCTTGGTCACTTCGCTCACCACCTCGCCG
TGGTCGTCCTCGTGGAACTTGTAGGCCATGACACGATCGTAACCAGTCAGCTCGAAGACTTCTTGCACCA
TGGTGTCGCACAGCCTCTCCATGCTTCCGCTGGGTAAAGACTGGAGTCTGGTGATGGCCTTGGCGGCCAG
CTTATAGCTCTGTAAAGCTCCGGCGGCTGTCATGGGCACTTCATAGGGCTTAACGGGTTCGAAGTCGATG
ATGATGGATCCGGTCACCCTATGGATAATGGCGTAGAAGGGCTTGGCGGATGTACGACAATGGACGAGGA
TAGGGTTCAGTAAAGACACGTCGCCGAAGCCGAGAGCCTTCTGTAAAGCGGAAGCGCTGGGAGCGGTAAA
TAAAGATCTGATATCGGTGCCGATGCCCAGAACGGGGTGCTCTCCCACGCTAGGCACGGCGTGGGAAGCC
ATTGTGAGCAGTTCGGAGGCGTTCTCGGAGTAGGCGATGACCTTGAAGGTCTTTTCGTCTAAAGCCAGTA
AACATCCAAAGGGCTGGATCAGCTTGCCCTTCTGGATATGATGGAGGTAGGTTGTGGTGACCTTGTCGCT
CCTAGGAGGCTGGTTCTCGACCACGGGACCAGTCACCCTCACGCTGGTGGAGTAATCAAAGGAGGAGCCG
CTCTCCTCGAAATCGGCGTGCAGTTTGGCGTCCACGGTGGTCTGAGCGATGATACGAGCGGAGTGACGAG
ATCTACGAGATCCCTCGCTGGACTGTGTGGGACGAGATCCGCTCATCTTCTTCTCGGTACCGCTGCCACC
ACTTGATCCGGAGCCAGACCCTCCGGAACCAGACACAGAGATCCATCTCTCCACCAGCTTGGTAACCCCC
AGGGACAGGGCCTTCTCCACACCAGCTGTGGACACCAGGGTCTTGGTCCTGCCAATGTGGATCAGCATTC
TCCCACCATCGGTGCGGGAGATGTCCTTCACTCTGATTCTGGCAATTTCGGCAATGCGCAGCAGGGTGTT
GTAGGCAATGCCCAGGAAGGCCAGGTTCCTGATGTCCTGGCATCTGTCAGAGTTCTCCATCAGGGATCTG
ACTTGGTCAAAGTCAGTGCGTTCAAAGGCCAGGGCCTGCTTGGCTCTCTCCCCAGCATCCACATTCTCCT
TTCTGATTCTCCTCATCACCAGGGACACAGCATTGGAGTCAGAAGGGCGAGGCAGGCCAGATCTCCTGTG
CAGCATGTTGAGCTGGCCCAGGTGCTGTTGGATGGTCTTCACAGCCAGGCCTCTGGCTTGCAGGTACAGG
AGGTAGTCCCTCACATCCTCAGGTTCAGCAGGGAACCATTTCCTGTTGTTCAGCTTGCACCAGGCAGCCC
AGGATCTGCACACAGACAGGAGCATCTTCCAGGTGTGTTCAGAGAAGGCCTGCCTGTCCCTGAACATGTC
CATCAGGTTCTTCCTGACTTCATCAGAGGTGGCATCCACAGGGAGGGCAGGCAGGTTTTGGTGCACAGTC
AGCAGGTTGGACATGGTGGCGGCACGCGTGCGAGACGAGACGAGACAGCCTGAGAATGGATGCGAGTAAT
GGGCGCGCCTTCGCTCGAATTAATCAATTCTTTGCCAAAATGATGAGACAGCACAATAACCAGCACGTTG
CCCAGGAGCTGTAGGAAAAAGAAGAAGGCATGAACATGGTTAGCAGAGGCTCTAGAGCCGCCGGTCACAC
GCCAGAAGCCGAACCCCGCCCTGCCCCGTCCCCCCCGAAGGCAGCCGTCCCCCCGCGGACAGCCCCGAGG
CTGGAGAGGGAGAAGGGGACGGCGGCGCGGCGACGCACGAAGGCCCTCCCCGCCCATTTCCTTCCTGCCG
GCGCCGCACCGCTTCGCCCCGCGCCCGCTAGAGGGGGTGCGGCGGCGCCTCCCAGATTTCGGCTCCGCAC
AGATTTGGGACAAAGGAAGTCCCTGCGCCCTCTCGCACGATTACCATAAAAGGCAATGGCTGCGGCTCGC
CGCGCCTCGACAGCCGCCGGCGCTCCGGGGGCCGCCGCGCCCCTCCCCCGAGCCCTCCCCGGCCCGAGGC
GGCCCCGCCCCGCCCGGCACCCCCACCTGCCGCCACCCCCCGCCCGGCACGGCGAGCCCCGCGCCACGCC
CCGTACGGAGCCCCGCACCCGAAGCCGGGCCGTGCTCAGCAACTCGGGGAGGGGGGTGCAGGGGGGGTTG
CAGCCCGACCGACGCGCCCACACCCCCTGCTCACCCCCCCACGCACACACCCCGCACGCAGCCTTTGTTC
CCCTCGCAGCCCCCCCCGCACCGCGGGGCACCGCCCCCGGCCGCGCTCCCCTCGCGCACACTGCGGAGCG
CACAAAGCCCCGCGCCGCGCCCGCAGCGCTCACAGCCGCCGGGCAGCGCGGAGCCGCACGCGGCGCTCCC
CACGCACACACACACGCACGCACCCCCCGAGCCGCTCCCCCCGCACAAAGGGCCCTCCCGGAGCCCCTCA
AGGCTTTCACGCAGCCACAGAAAAGAAACAAGCCGTCATTAAACCAAGCGCTAATTACAGCCCGGAGGAG
AAGGGCCGTCCCGCCCGCTCACCTGTGGGAGTAACGCGGTCAGTCAGAGCCGGGGCGGGCGGCGCGAGGC
GGCGGCGGAGCGGGGCACGGGGCGAAGGCAGCGCGCAGCGACTCCCGCCCGCCGCGCGCTTCGCTTTTTA
TAGGGCCGCCGCCGCCGCCGCCTCGCCATAAAAGGAAACTTTCGGAGCGCGCCGCTCTGATTGGCTGCCG
CCGCACCTCTCCGCCTCGCCCCGCCCCGCCCCTCGCCCCGCCCCGCCCCGCCTGGCGCGCGCCCCCCCCC
CCCCCCCGCCCCCATCGCTGCACAAAATAATTAAAAAATAAATAAATACAAAATTGGGGGTGGGGAGGGG
GGGGAGATGGGGAGAGTGAAGCAGAACGTGGGGCTCACCTCGACCATGGTAATAGCGATGACTAATACGT
AGATGTACTGCCAAGTAGGAAAGTCCCATAAGGTCATGTACTGGGCATAATGCCAGGCGGGCCATTTACC
GTCATTGACGTCAATAGGGGGCGTACTTGGCATATGATACACTTGATGTACTGCCAAGTGGGCAGTTTAC
CGTAAATACTCCACCCATTGACGTCAATGGAAAGTCCCTATTGGCGTTACTATGGGAACATACGTCATTA
TTGACGTCAATGGGCGGGGGTCGTTGGGCGGTCAGCCAGGCGGGCCATTTACCGTAAGTTATGTAACGCG
GAACTCCATATATGGGCTATGAACTAATGACCCCGTAATTGATTACTATTAATAACTAGTCAATAATCAA
TGT
Features (pLannotate 1.2.2; 20 found; start..end, strand, type, name):
     32..136     +  promoter       AmpR promoter: bla
    137..997     +  CDS            AmpR: β-lactamase; bla; confers resistance to ampicillin, carbenicillin, and related antibiotics
   1168..1756    +  rep_origin     ori: high-copy-number ColE1/pMB1/pBR322/pUC origin of replication
   1939..1993    +  CDS            lacI (fragment): lac repressor; lacI; The lac repressor binds to the lac operator to inhibit transcription in E. coli. This inhibition can be relieved by adding lactose or isopropyl-β-D-thiogalactopyranoside (IPTG).
   1995..2129    -  polyA_signal   SV40 poly(A) signal: SV40 polyadenylation signal
   2149..2283    -  rep_origin     SV40 ori: SV40 origin of replication
   2287..2309    -  promoter       SV40 promoter (fragment): SV40 enhancer and early promoter
   2316..2355    +  CDS            lacI (fragment): lac repressor; lacI; The lac repressor binds to the lac operator to inhibit transcription in E. coli. This inhibition can be relieved by adding lactose or isopropyl-β-D-thiogalactopyranoside (IPTG).
   2368..2389    +  protein_bind   CAP binding site: CAP binding activates transcription in the presence of cAMP. E. coli catabolite activator protein
   2404..2434    +  promoter       lac promoter: promoter for the E. coli lac operon
   2442..2458    +  protein_bind   lac operator: The lac repressor binds to the lac operator to inhibit transcription in E. coli. This inhibition can be relieved by adding lactose or isopropyl-β-D-thiogalactopyranoside (IPTG). lac repressor encoded by lacI
   2843..2898    -  polyA_signal   β-globin poly(A) signal: rabbit β-globin polyadenylation signal (Gil and Proudfoot, 1987)
   2969..3040    -  CDS            HBB (fragment): HBB_PONPY - Experimental evidence at transcript level: Swiss-Prot protein existence level 2. Involved in oxygen transport from the lung to the various peripheral tissues. From Pongo pygmaeus (Bornean orangutan).
   3178..3199    -  promoter       SV40 promoter (fragment): SV40 enhancer and early promoter
   3203..3427    -  polyA_signal   bGH poly(A) signal: bovine growth hormone polyadenylation signal
   3815..5296    -  CDS            PHYA5: PHYA5_AVESA - Also known as PHY5. Experimental evidence at protein level: Swiss-Prot protein existence level 1. Regulatory photoreceptor which exists in two forms that are reversibly interconvertible by light: the Pr form that absorbs maximally in the red region of the spectrum and the Pfr form that absorbs maximally in the far-red region. Photoconversion of Pr to Pfr induces an array of morphogenic responses, whereas reconversion of Pfr to Pr cancels the induction of those responses. Pfr controls the expression of a number of nuclear genes including those encoding the small subunit of ribulos
   5348..6034    -  CDS            cre (fragment): RECR_BPP1 - Experimental evidence at protein level: Swiss-Prot protein existence level 1. Catalyzes site-specific recombination between two 34-base- pair LOXP sites. Its role is to maintain the phage genome as a monomeric unit-copy plasmid in the lysogenic state. From Escherichia phage P1 (Bacteriophage P1).
   6169..7185    -  intron         chimeric intron: chimera between introns from chicken β-actin and rabbit β-globin
   7186..7463    -  promoter       chicken β-actin promoter: No description available
   7465..1       -  enhancer       CMV enhancer (across the origin): human cytomegalovirus immediate early enhancer
