[The description below was written by a language model from this plasmid's Addgene catalogue record and pLannotate feature annotations shown in this document.]
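Description:
CT616 is a 7.8 kb mammalian expression plasmid encoding the N-terminal half of a red light-inducible split Cre recombinase. The catalogue lists the backbone as unknown. The annotated features show a pUC-type high-copy ColE1 origin and an ampicillin resistance gene (β-lactamase with its own promoter) for propagation and selection in E. coli. They also show leftover lac regulatory pieces (CAP site, lac promoter and operator, short lacI fragments) and an SV40 origin with fragments of the SV40 promoter. No mammalian selection marker is annotated.

The expression cassette lies on the reverse strand. It is driven by a CAG-style promoter, made up of the CMV immediate-early enhancer, the chicken β-actin promoter and the chimeric β-actin/β-globin intron, which gives strong constitutive transcription in mammalian cells. Downstream is a Cre fragment of about 690 bp, consistent with the "N229" name (roughly the first 229 residues), followed after a short gap by a phytochrome A coding region of about 1.5 kb. pLannotate matched this region to an oat PhyA entry, although the catalogue lists the insert species as human; the record does not resolve the true source of the phytochrome. A bGH polyadenylation signal follows the fusion, with rabbit β-globin and SV40 poly(A) elements further downstream.

Phytochromes switch reversibly between red-absorbing and far-red-absorbing states. In this design, light-dependent binding of PhyA to a partner protein presumably brings Cre-N together with a complementary C-terminal Cre fragment, restoring loxP recombination. That partner construct is not described in this record. The associated work uses such light-inducible recombinases in multiplexed form to control cell fate, Boolean logic and cell patterning in mammalian cells.
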