Addgene plasmid #233675: CT616
Purpose: Red light-inducible Cre-N; Cre-N229-PhyA
Depositing lab: Wilson Wong. Depositing organization: Boston University Main Campus. Publication: Multiplexing light-inducible recombinases to control cell fate, Boolean logic, and cell patterning in mammalian cells. Tous C, Kinstlinger IS, Rice MEL, Deng J, Wong WW. Sci Adv. 2025 May 9;11(19):eadt1971. doi: 10.1126/sciadv.adt1971. Epub 2025 May 9. PubMed 40344052.
Backbone
  Vector backbone: Unknown
  Vector type: Mammalian Expression
Growth in bacteria
  Bacterial resistance: Ampicillin, 100 μg/mL
  Growth temperature: 37°C
  Growth strain: DH5alpha
  Copy number: High Copy
Gene/Insert
  Gene/Insert name: Cre-N229-PhyA
  Species: H. sapiens (human)
  Mutation: None
  Cloning method: Gibson Cloning
Terms and licenses: Academic/Nonprofit Terms; Industry Terms: Not Available to Industry
How to cite: CT616 was a gift from Wilson Wong (Addgene plasmid # 233675 ; http://n2t.net/addgene:233675 ; RRID:Addgene_233675)
